>Addgene plasmid #161508 | THI ONLY pGAP T5 | addgene full sequence | sequence record 326300 | Addgene NGS Result
CGCTGTGAGCAAAAGGCCAGCAAAAGGCCAGGAACCGTAAAAAGGCCGCGTTGCTGGCGTTTTTCCATAG
GCTCCGCCCCCCTGACGAGCATCACAAAAATCGACGCTCAAGTCAGAGGTGGCGAAACCCGACAGGACTA
TAAAGATACCAGGCGTTTCCCCCTGGAAGCTCCCTCGTGCGCTCTCCTGTTCCGACCCTGCCGCTTACCG
GATACCTGTCCGCCTTTCTCCCTTCGGGAAGCGTGGCGCTTTCTCATAGCTCACGCTGTAGGTATCTCAG
TTCGGTGTAGGTCGTTCGCTCCAAGCTGGGCTGTGTGCACGAACCCCCCGTTCAGCCCGACCGCTGCGCC
TTATCCGGTAACTATCGTCTTGAGTCCAACCCGGTAAGACACGACTTATCGCCACTGGCAGCAGCCACTG
GTAACAGGATTAGCAGAGCGAGGTATGTAGGCGGTGCTACAGAGTTCTTGAAGTGGTGGCCTAACTACGG
CTACACTAGAAGAACAGTATTTGGTATCTGCGCTCTGCTGAAGCCAGTTACCTTCGGAAAAAGAGTTGGT
AGCTCTTGATCCGGCAAACAAACCACCGCTGGTAGCGGTGGTTTTTTTGTTTGCAAGCAGCAGATTACGC
GCAGAAAAAAAGGATCTCAAGAAGATCCTTTGATCTTTTCTACGGGGTGGAGCGCAAAAAACCCCGCCCC
TGACAGGGCGGGGTTTTTTCGCGATCGGAGCGGTACTACCATTGACACTACACATCCTTAATTCCAATCC
TGTCTGGCCTCCTTCACCTTTTAACCATCTTGCCCATTCCAACTCGTGTCAGATTGCGTATCAAGTGAAA
AAAAAAAAATTTTAAATCTTTAACCCAATCAGGTAATAACTGTCGCCTCTTTTATCTGCCGCACTGCATG
AGGTGTCCCCTTAGTGGGAAAGAGTACTGAGCCAACCCTGGAGGACAGCAAGGGAAAAATACCTACAACT
TGCTTCATAATGGTCGTAAAAACAATCCTTGTCGGATATAAGTGTTGTAGACTGTCCCTTATCCTCTGCG
ATGTTCTTCCTCTCAAAGTTTGCGATTTCTCTCTATCAGAATTGCCATCAAGAGACTCAGGACTAATTTC
GCAGTCCCACACGCACTCGTACATGATTGGCTGAAATTTCCCTAAAGAATTTCTTTTTCACGAAAATTTT
TTTTTTACACAAGATTTTCAGCAGATATAAAATGGAGAGCAGGACCTCCGCTGTGACTCTTCTTTTTTTT
CTTTTATTCTCACTACATACATTTTAGTTATTCGCCAACATGGACTACAAAGACCATGACGGTGATTATA
AAGATCATGACATCGATTACAAGGATGACGATGACAAGCTCATGGACAAGAAGTACTCCATTGGGCTCGC
TATCGGCACAAACAGCGTCGGCTGGGCCGTCATTACGGACGAGTACAAGGTGCCGAGCAAAAAATTCAAA
GTTCTGGGCAATACCGATCGCCACAGCATAAAGAAGAACCTCATTGGCGCCCTCCTGTTCGACTCCGGGG
AGACGGCCGAAGCCACGCGGCTCAAAAGAACAGCACGGCGCAGATATACCCGCAGAAAGAATCGGATCTG
CTACCTGCAGGAGATCTTTAGTAATGAGATGGCTAAGGTGGATGACTCTTTCTTCCATAGGCTGGAGGAG
TCCTTTTTGGTGGAGGAGGATAAAAAGCACGAGCGCCACCCAATCTTTGGCAATATCGTGGACGAGGTGG
CGTACCATGAAAAGTACCCAACCATATATCATCTGAGGAAGAAGCTTGTAGACAGTACTGATAAGGCTGA
CTTGCGGTTGATCTATCTCGCGCTGGCGCATATGATCAAATTTCGGGGACACTTCCTCATCGAGGGGGAC
CTGAACCCAGACAACAGCGATGTCGACAAACTCTTTATCCAACTGGTTCAGACTTACAATCAGCTTTTCG
AAGAGAACCCGATCAACGCATCCGGAGTTGACGCCAAAGCAATCCTGAGCGCTAGGCTGTCCAAATCCCG
GCGGCTCGAAAACCTCATCGCACAGCTCCCTGGGGAGAAGAAGAACGGCCTGTTTGGTAATCTTATCGCC
CTGTCACTCGGGCTGACCCCCAACTTTAAATCTAACTTCGACCTGGCCGAAGATGCCAAGCTTCAACTGA
GCAAAGACACCTACGATGATGATCTCGACAATCTGCTGGCCCAGATCGGCGACCAGTACGCAGACCTTTT
TTTGGCGGCAAAGAACCTGTCAGACGCCATTCTGCTGAGTGATATTCTGCGAGTGAACACGGAGATCACC
AAAGCTCCGCTGAGCGCTAGTATGATCAAGCGCTATGATGAGCACCACCAAGACTTGACTTTGCTGAAGG
CCCTTGTCAGACAGCAACTGCCTGAGAAGTACAAGGAAATTTTCTTCGATCAGTCTAAAAATGGCTACGC
CGGATACATTGACGGCGGAGCAAGCCAGGAGGAATTTTACAAATTTATTAAGCCCATCTTGGAAAAAATG
GACGGCACCGAGGAGCTGCTGGTAAAGCTTAACAGAGAAGATCTGTTGCGCAAACAGCGCACTTTCGACA
ATGGAAGCATCCCCCACCAGATTCACCTGGGCGAACTGCACGCTATCCTCAGGCGGCAAGAGGATTTCTA
CCCCTTTTTGAAAGATAACAGGGAAAAGATTGAGAAAATCCTCACATTTCGGATACCCTACTATGTAGGC
CCCCTCGCCCGGGGAAATTCCAGATTCGCGTGGATGACTCGCAAATCAGAAGAGACTATCACTCCCTGGA
ACTTCGAGGAAGTCGTGGATAAGGGGGCCTCTGCCCAGTCCTTCATCGAAAGGATGACTAACTTTGATAA
AAATCTGCCTAACGAAAAGGTGCTTCCTAAACACTCTCTGCTGTACGAGTACTTCACAGTTTATAACGAG
CTCACCAAGGTCAAATACGTCACAGAAGGGATGAGAAAGCCAGCATTCCTGTCTGGAGAGCAGAAGAAAG
CTATCGTGGACCTCCTCTTCAAGACGAACCGGAAAGTTACCGTGAAACAGCTCAAAGAGGACTATTTCAA
AAAGATTGAATGTTTCGACTCTGTTGAAATCAGCGGAGTGGAGGATCGCTTCAACGCATCCCTGGGAACG
TATCACGATCTCCTGAAAATCATTAAAGACAAGGACTTCCTGGACAATGAGGAGAACGAGGACATTCTTG
AGGACATTGTCCTCACCCTTACGTTGTTTGAAGATAGGGAGATGATTGAAGAACGCTTGAAAACTTACGC
TCATCTCTTCGACGACAAAGTCATGAAACAGCTCAAGAGGCGCCGATATACAGGATGGGGGCGGCTGTCA
AGAAAACTGATCAATGGGATCCGAGACAAGCAGAGTGGAAAGACAATCCTGGATTTTCTTAAGTCCGATG
GATTTGCCAACAGGAACTTCATGCAGTTGATCCATGATGACTCTCTCACCTTTAAGGAGGACATCCAGAA
AGCACAAGTTTCTGGCCAGGGGGACAGTCTGCACGAGCACATCGCTAATCTTGCAGGTAGCCCAGCTATC
AAAAAGGGAATACTGCAGACCGTTAAGGTCGTGGATGAACTCGTCAAAGTAATGGGAAGGCATAAGCCCG
AGAATATCGTTATCGAGATGGCCCGAGAGAACCAAACTACCCAGAAGGGACAGAAGAACAGTAGGGAAAG
GATGAAGAGGATTGAAGAGGGTATAAAAGAACTGGGGTCCCAAATCCTTAAGGAACACCCAGTTGAAAAC
ACCCAGCTTCAGAATGAGAAGCTCTACCTGTACTACCTGCAGAACGGCAGGGACATGTACGTGGATCAGG
AACTGGACATCAATCGGCTCTCCGACTACGACGTGGATGCCATCGTGCCCCAGTCTTTTCTCAAAGATGA
TTCTATTGATAATAAAGTGTTGACAAGATCCGATAAAAATAGAGGGAAGAGTGATAACGTCCCCTCAGAA
GAAGTTGTCAAGAAAATGAAAAATTATTGGCGGCAGCTGCTGAACGCCAAACTGATCACACAACGGAAGT
TCGATAATCTGACTAAGGCTGAACGAGGTGGCCTGTCTGAGTTGGATAAAGCCGGCTTCATCAAAAGGCA
GCTTGTTGAGACACGCCAGATCACCAAGCACGTGGCCCAAATTCTCGATTCACGCATGAACACCAAGTAC
GATGAAAATGACAAACTGATTCGAGAGGTGAAAGTTATTACTCTGAAGTCTAAGCTAGTCTCAGATTTCA
GAAAGGACTTTCAGTTTTATAAGGTGAGAGAGATCAACAATTACCACCATGCGCATGATGCCTACCTGAA
TGCAGTGGTAGGCACTGCACTTATCAAAAAATATCCCAAGCTTGAATCTGAATTTGTTTACGGAGACTAT
AAAGTGTACGATGTTAGGAAAATGATCGCAAAGTCTGAGCAGGAAATAGGCAAGGCCACCGCTAAGTACT
TCTTTTACAGCAATATTATGAATTTTTTCAAGACCGAGATTACACTGGCCAATGGAGAGATTCGGAAGCG
ACCACTTATCGAAACAAACGGAGAAACAGGAGAAATCGTGTGGGACAAGGGTAGGGATTTCGCGACAGTC
CGGAAGGTCCTGTCCATGCCGCAGGTGAACATCGTTAAAAAGACCGAAGTACAGACCGGAGGCTTCTCCA
AGGAAAGTATCCTCCCGAAAAGGAACAGCGACAAGCTGATCGCACGCAAAAAAGATTGGGACCCCAAGAA
ATACGGCGGATTCGATTCTCCTACAGTCGCTTACAGTGTACTGGTTGTGGCCAAAGTGGAGAAAGGGAAG
TCTAAAAAACTCAAAAGCGTCAAGGAACTGCTGGGCATCACAATCATGGAGCGATCAAGCTTCGAAAAAA
ACCCCATCGACTTTCTCGAGGCGAAAGGATATAAAGAGGTCAAAAAAGACCTCATCATTAAGCTTCCCAA
GTACTCTCTCTTTGAGCTTGAAAACGGCCGGAAACGAATGCTCGCTAGTGCGGGCGAGCTGCAGAAAGGT
AACGAGCTGGCACTGCCCTCTAAATACGTTAATTTCTTGTATCTGGCCAGCCACTATGAAAAGCTCAAAG
GGTCCCCCGAAGATAATGAGCAGAAGCAGCTGTTCGTGGAACAACACAAACACTACCTTGATGAGATCAT
CGAGCAAATAAGCGAATTCTCCAAAAGAGTGATCCTCGCCGACGCTAACCTCGATAAGGTGCTTTCTGCT
TACAATAAGCACAGGGATAAGCCCATCAGGGAGCAGGCAGAAAACATTATCCACTTGTTTACTCTGACCA
ACTTGGGCGCTCCTGCAGCCTTCAAGTACTTCGACACCACCATAGACAGAAAGCGGTACACCTCTACAAA
GGAGGTCCTGGACGCCACACTGATTCATCAGTCAATTACGGGGCTCTATGAAACAAGAATCGACCTCTCT
CAGCTCGGTGGAGACAGCAGGGCTGACCCCAAGAAGAAGAGGAAGGTGTGAGCTTTAGTCAAATATTAAT
CTATTTCACCTGTTCAAACTTTACTTAATGTACAAATGTGGTAGTTATTAGTTTTGCAACGGAACTTGTT
CCATAATCTGGTCCTCTGGGACAGCAAACTGTCTTTCACTAGTAGCGCCAGTTTCGGGAGTCCACACAGC
ATTAGTCACCGGTGCACCAGCACTAATCTCACGACCTTCTGGGTGTTTAAATGGGCAGTTAGGGTTGCGG
CATCCAGCTGCAAACTTACAATCCTCATCAATTGGATGAGTGAAAAAACAGTTTGGTCTGGTACAACTGT
TGCCTTCACGACACAGTACAGGAGTAGTTGCGTGACGTCTTGGGCACTTGTAATTACGGCATGATTTACC
AAATCGACATTGTTCCAAAGCCCTCTGTTGTTTTTGTTGTTTCTCTTCTTCGGTGATCTTGTGTTCAGGT
GATCGATGAGCCTTTGGACAGTCCGGATTAGAGCGCTCCGGGGAGCGCATTATTTGGGTCGGCTACTGTC
ATTGGTTATGATGGCCTTACCGAGCACGAAGGTGGTTGGATAGACCACAACTGGAAACAGTTGTACAAAC
AGATTGCATTCATTTTTGCTTGTATTGGATACTCGATGGCCATCACCGCTCTTATCTGTTTCATCCTCAA
CCGTATTCCATTTTTGCAACTGCGAGCTTCAGAAGAGGCTGAGGAGAAAGGTATGGATGAGGATCAGATT
GGAGAGTTCGCTTATGACTACGTGGAAGTACGTCGTGATTTTTTGGCTTGGGGATCAGGCCCAAACAATG
GCTTCAAGGAGCCGGAAGTTCTGGATCAGGTAGTTCCGGTTAATGATTTCAGCAGTGACCAGAATGTGAC
TAATCAGACCAACGAATCTGAGAAGCAGTAGAGTAAATATAGAGATGATATTTAGTGTATTCTAATGCTT
ATGTAATGTATTAAGCAAAAAGTTGTGTTTATGAGTTAGCATTTGTCTTAGCAAACATAAAATTATGTCG
ACATTTGCAACCCGCATGTCTAGTGTTTTTAGATCGATCTTCGATGTGTAGAATAATGCCTCCACGTGAT
GCCCCGCGATTTTGTTGGGTCGCAATGCCTCCAACATAAACCCATCACGTATAAAAAGCCCTCTTAACCC
TCCCCCCTGTTTCGTTTGCTTCATCACTTAACCTGAACTATCAACATGCCCAAAAAGAAAAGAAAAGTGG
GTAGTATGGCGTCTAACTTCACCCAGTTCGTTCTGGTTGACAACGGTGGTACCGGTGACGTTACCGTTGC
GCCGTCTAACTTCGCGAACGGTGTTGCGGAATGGATCTCTTCTAACTCTCGTTCTCAGGCGTACAAAGTT
ACCTGCTCTGTTCGTCAATCCTCCGCGCAGAACCGTAAATACACCATCAAAGTTGAAGTTCCGAAAGTTG
CGACCCAGACCGTTGGTGGTGTTGAACTGCCGGTTGCGGCGTGGCGTTCTTACCTGAACATGGAACTGAC
CATCCCGATCTTCGCGACCAACTCTGACTGCGAACTGATCGTTAAAGCGATGCAGGGTCTGCTGAAAGAC
GGTAACCCGATCCCGTCTGCGATCGCGGCGAACTCTGGTATCTACTAGGCTTCTGTTTAATTCTGTAGGA
TAAACGAAATAACTGTATCTTTATAATCATCCTTAAGATAGCCCTGGACTCGTCAGACATTAGTTCGCGC
ACATTATTTTCCTCCACTGTCTGCAAACAGCCACACGGCATTTCCCTCTCTAGTTTCATTTATCAAAGTA
GCACAACACGCTAATTGGAGGATCCTTTTTTGTAGAAATGTCTTGGTGTCCTCGTCCAATCAGGTAGCCA
TCTCTGAAATATCTGGCTCCGTTGCAACTCCGAACGACCTGCTGGCAACGTAAAATTCTCCGGGGTAAAA
CTTAAATGTGGAGTAATGGAACCAGAAACGTCTCTTCCCTTCTCTCTCCTTCCACCGCCCGTTACCGTCC
CTAGGAAATTTTACTCTGCTGGAGAGCTTCTTCTACGGCCCCCTTGCAGCAATGCTCTTCCCAGCATTAC
GTTGCGGGTAAAACGGAGGTCGTGTACCCGACCTAGCAGCCCAGGGATGGAAAAGTCCCGGCCGTCGCTG
GCAATAATAGCGGGCGGACGCATGTCATGAGATTATTGGAAACCACCAGAATCGAATATAAAAGGCGAAC
ACCTTTCCCAATTTTGGTTTCTCCTGACCCAAAGACTTTAAATTTAATTTATTTGTCCCTATTTCAATCA
ATTGAACAACTATCAAAACACCATGAATGATCTGATGAGTCCGTGAGGACGAAACGAGTAAGCTCGTCAT
CATTGACAGAGTGAATCAGTTTTAGAGCTAGAAATAGCAAGTTAAAATAAGGCTAGTCCGTTATCAACTT
GAAAAAGTGGCACCGAGTCGGTGCGCGCACATGAGGATCACCCATGTGCTTTTGGCCGGCATGGTCCCAG
CCTCCTCGCTGGCGCCGGCTGGGCAACATGCTTCGGCATGGCGAATGGGACAGCTTTGGACTGCTTTTAG
TGTACATCTGATAATATAGTACTACCACGTATGATAATGTAGAGAATAGGCTTCCTTGTCGAGTGTGTTT
GCAGTTTTCTTGAGTTTCAAGGTTTAAATGCTGGTATATTAGTTCATCGAAGGTTTCAGCCAATAGCACC
TTAAATCAATCAAACTAATTCGACTCTTACGAAAGAGCCTACTGTGTTTAGTATCGAAGTCGTTTACCTT
TCATGTTGAATAGCTTCCTCTCTGACCCTAACATTTCAAGATCCTCCTAAAGTTACCCGGATTGTGAAAT
TCTAATGATCCACCTGCCCAATGCATTTTTTCTTTATTCAGTTTACCTTTTTTACCTAATATACGAGCTT
GTTAAAGTAAGTGGCACTGCAATACTAGGCTTATTGTTGATATTATGATGAATCGTTTTCACAAACTTGA
TTTCCTGTGAACTCACCATGTACTAAGGAAAAAAACATGCATCACCATCTGAATATTTGACCGCTAGCTC
ATGGACATGGAGGCCCAGAATACCCTCCTTGACAGTCTTGACGTGCGCAGCTCAGGGGCATGATGTGACT
GTCGCCCGTACATTTAGCCCATACATCCCCATGTATAATCATTTGCATCCATACATTTTGATGGCCGCAC
GGCGCGAAGCAAAAATTACGGCTCCTCGCTGCAGACCTGCGAGCAGGGAAACGCTCCCCTCACAGACGCG
TTGAATTGTCCCCACGCCGCGCCCCTGTAGAGAAATATAAAAGGTTAGGATTTGCCACTGAGGTTCTTCT
TTCATATACTTCCTTTTAAAATCTTGCTAGGATACAGTTCTCACATCACATCCGAACATAAACAACCATG
GGTACCACTCTTGACGACACGGCTTACCGGTACCGCACCAGTGTCCCGGGGGACGCCGAGGCCATCGAGG
CACTGGATGGGTCCTTCACCACCGACACCGTTTTTCGCGTCACCGCCACCGGGGACGGCTTCACCCTGCG
GGAGGTGCCGGTGGACCCGCCCCTGACCAAGGTGTTCCCCGACGACGAATCGGACGACGAATCGGACGAC
GGGGAGGACGGCGACCCGGACTCCCGGACGTTCGTCGCGTACGGGGACGACGGCGACCTGGCGGGCTTCG
TGGTCGTCTCGTACTCCGGCTGGAACCGCCGGCTGACCGTCGAGGACATCGAGGTCGCCCCGGAGCACCG
GGGGCACGGGGTCGGGCGCGCGTTGATGGGGCTCGCGACGGAGTTCGCCCGCGAGCGGGGCGCCGGGCAC
CTCTGGCTGGAGGTCACCAACGTCAACGCACCGGCGATCCACGCGTACCGGCGGATGGGGTTCACCCTCT
GCGGCCTGGACACCGCCCTGTACGACGGCACCGCCTCGGACGGCGAGCAGGCGCTCTACATGAGCATGCC
CTGCCCCTAATCAGTACTGACAATAAAAAGATTCTTGTTTTCAAGAACTTGTCATTTGTATAGTTTTTTT
ATATTGTAGTTGTTCTATTTTAATCAAATGTTAGCGTGATTTATATTTTTTTTCGCCTCGACATCATCTG
CCCAGATGCGAAGTTAAGTGCGCAGAAAGTAATATCATGCGTCAATCGTATGTGAATGCTGGTCGCTATA
CTGGCTTCATACCCAGCATTGACCTTTGGTATGAGCATCTGAAAAACAACCAGGTGTTGCAAAGTTAAAC
ATCCTTCTTTGTTCATATAGAACCCACTATTCATGGTACTCCCCAATCGAATTTCACATTCTGGTTTTGA
AATTACACACCACGTTAGCTTATAAGATTTCATATAACTTATTGATATACGGTTTCCATTGTTCGAATAG
TTGAGGTTGTATGTAATTCGATTGAAGGGGCCATTTTTGTTTCCTACTTTTCCTGGGAGCTTATCCGATG
CGCTTCAAAGCTGGAATTGTAAATATAGAGAAAAAGAAGGATGTTGTTTTATTCTTGAAAGAGTATAATT
TTACTTCTAGCAACTCTCCCACTTCGCTTGACTTCATTTATTTCTTGGGCACATAGGCGTAGTAATCTAG
ACCAACAGATAATTTGCCGGAATGATATAGCGATTGGAAAATGAACTGAAATTTTTTGCTGTCTTTCAAT
TTGACGGGCAGTTCATCAGGCGCGCCGTGACCGACCATATAAATACGTTGAGAATGTTATTCTTCCTCGT
AGTTGAAGTGGCTTCATAATTTCAGAACTCAATAGATAAACTAGGATGTTTTAAAGCAATTAATGCTCAC
AAGTAAGGAGCGACTCTCTTGCTTTTCGAATACTAAAAGTATCGTCCCAACCCAGAAAAAAAGACCTCTT
AACTGCAAAATAAACTCTATATATTTCTTCTAAAACAGTTTCAGGTTGGATAGTATCGCATTCTCATCAC
TTCTAACTAGTAGGCCATGAGATATATTAACGTTTACTTGAGTTCTAAGTTCTCCGAATTAGATGCACAG
CACAAACAAGATTAGGTTTCACTTGGTACAAAATACGAACAGAGTTTAAGGTCGTAATTTCATTTCGTTA
TTGATCCCCACAATCTATTCTTATCACAGTCATCAGATAGTCGCGAAAAAGCATGCAGAAAAGGGGGTCG
TCCCTATCTAAGTTGTAGCATTACAACAAATATGAC
Features (pLannotate 1.2.2; 12 found; start..end, strand, type, name):
     62..650     -  rep_origin     ori: high-copy-number ColE1/pMB1/pBR322/pUC origin of replication
   1303..1368    +  CDS            3xFLAG: three tandem FLAG® epitope tags, followed by an enterokinase cleavage site
   1372..5475    +  CDS            Cas9: Cas9 (Csn1) endonuclease from the Streptococcus pyogenes Type II CRISPR/Cas system generates RNA-guided double strand breaks in DNA
   5997..6284    +  CDS            MEP1 (fragment): MEP1_YEAST - Also known as AMT1. Experimental evidence at protein level: Swiss-Prot protein existence level 1. Transporter for ammonium (both charged and uncharged NH3 and NH4) to use as a nitrogen source. Can also transport methylamine. The affinity of MEP1 is about twenty times lower than that of MEP2. MEP3 has the lowest affinity. From Saccharomyces cerevisiae (strain ATCC 204508 / S288c) (Baker's yeast).
   6726..7115    +  CDS            CAPSD_BPMS2: Experimental evidence at protein level: Swiss-Prot protein existence level 1. Acts as a translational repressor of viral replicase synthesis late in infection. This latter function is the result of capsid protein interaction with an RNA hairpin which contains the replicase ribosome-binding site. From Escherichia phage MS2 (Bacteriophage MS2).
   7307..7783    +  promoter       GAP promoter: promoter for Pichia pastoris glyceraldehyde-3-phosphate dehydrogenase
   7801..7825    +  misc_RNA       sTRSV HHRz (fragment): hammerhead ribozyme from the tobacco ringspot virus satellite RNA (Khvorova et al., 2003)
   7859..7934    +  misc_RNA       gRNA scaffold: guide RNA scaffold for the Streptococcus pyogenes CRISPR/Cas9 system
   7939..7957    +  misc_RNA       MS2 stem loop: stem loop that binds the bacteriophage MS2 coat protein
   8544..8887    +  promoter       TEF promoter: Ashbya gossypii TEF promoter
   8894..9458    +  CDS            NrsR (fragment): nourseothricin acetyltransferase; Streptomyces noursei nat1; confers resistance to nourseothricin
   9466..9663    +  terminator     TEF terminator: Ashbya gossypii TEF terminator
