[The description below was written by a language model from this plasmid's Addgene catalogue record and pLannotate feature annotations shown in this document.]
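Description:
THI ONLY pGAP T5 is a 10.7 kb yeast expression plasmid for Pichia pastoris, built on the BB3rN_AD backbone. It serves as a non-activation control in a system that regulates transcription with dCas9 and RNA scaffolds. A high-copy ColE1/pUC-type origin maintains it in E. coli. Selection relies on a nourseothricin acetyltransferase gene flanked by the Ashbya gossypii TEF promoter and terminator, and nourseothricin is the listed resistance for bacterial growth. This marker cassette is also of the type used for selection in yeast. The feature table shows no yeast replication origin, and the record does not state how the plasmid is maintained in Pichia.

The payload consists of three expression units. The first is dCas9 under the TEF2 promoter, carrying an N-terminal 3xFLAG tag and, according to the construct name, an SV40 nuclear localisation signal. The automated annotation labels it simply as S. pyogenes Cas9, but the record identifies it as the catalytically dead form. The second unit uses the POR1 promoter to express the bacteriophage MS2 coat protein with an SV40 NLS, but with no activation domain attached ("MS2bind only"). The third unit uses the Pichia GAP promoter, a Pol II promoter, to transcribe a guide RNA directed at site T5 in the THI11 promoter. A hammerhead ribozyme fragment is annotated upstream of the guide, consistent with ribozyme processing of the transcript, and the guide scaffold is extended by an MS2 stem loop.

In the working system, the stem loop recruits MS2 coat protein fusions to the dCas9-bound promoter. Because the coat protein here lacks an effector, the plasmid reveals the effect of dCas9 and scaffold binding alone on THI11 promoter activity. A short match annotated as an S. cerevisiae MEP1 fragment between the first two units is probably an incidental similarity hit.
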