Addgene plasmid #161508: THI ONLY pGAP T5
Purpose: Non activation control for CRISPR/RNA scaffold based transcription regulation in Pichia pastoris BB3rN_pTEF2_dCAS9(3xFLAG_SV40NLS)_pPOR1_MS2bind_only_SV40NLS_pGAP_THI11_T5_gRNA_MS2
Depositing lab: Brigitte Gasser & Diethard Mattanovich. Depositing organization: Austrian Centre of Industrial Biotechnology. Publication: Fine-Tuning of Transcription in Pichia pastoris Using dCas9 and RNA Scaffolds. Baumschabl M, Prielhofer R, Mattanovich D, Steiger MG. ACS Synth Biol. 2020 Dec 18;9(12):3202-3209. doi: 10.1021/acssynbio.0c00214. Epub 2020 Nov 12. PubMed 33180466.
Backbone
  Vector backbone: Addgene#98552 BB3rN_AD
  Backbone size w/o insert (bp): 3000
  Total vector size (bp): 10676
  Vector type: Yeast Expression
Growth in bacteria
  Bacterial resistance: Nourseothricin (clonNat), 50 μg/mL
  Growth temperature: 37°C
  Growth strain: DH5alpha
  Copy number: High Copy
Gene/Insert 1
  Gene/Insert name: dCAS9
  Promoter: pTEF2
  Cloning method: Unknown
  Sequencing primers: 5′ gaggtatgtaggcggtgcta; 3′ GTACTGTGTCGTGAAGGC
Gene/Insert 2
  Gene/Insert name: MS2 (non activation control NAC)
  Promoter: pPOR1
  Cloning method: Unknown
  Sequencing primers: 5′ GCCTTCACGACACAGTAC; 3′ GACAGTGGAGGAAAATAATGTGC
Gene/Insert 3
  Gene/Insert name: gRNA (Targeting T5 in the THI11 promoter)
  Promoter: pGAP
  Cloning method: Unknown
  Sequencing primers: 5′ GCACATTATTTTCCTCCACTGTC; 3′ ttatatttctctacaggggc
Terms and licenses: Academic/Nonprofit Terms; Industry Terms: Not Available to Industry
How to cite: THI ONLY pGAP T5 was a gift from Brigitte Gasser & Diethard Mattanovich (Addgene plasmid # 161508 ; http://n2t.net/addgene:161508 ; RRID:Addgene_161508)
